>Addgene plasmid #138354 | pME-minP:luc2 | depositor full sequence | sequence record 271894 | pME-minP:luc2 sequence 4280 bps
CTTTCCTGCGTTATCCCCTGATTCTGTGGATAACCGTATTACCGCCTTTGAGTGAGCTGATACCGCTCGC
CGCAGCCGAACGACCGAGCGCAGCGAGTCAGTGAGCGAGGAAGCGGAAGAGCGCCCAATACGCAAACCGC
CTCTCCCCGCGCGTTGGCCGATTCATTAATGCAGCTGGCACGACAGGTTTCCCGACTGGAAAGCGGGCAG
TGAGCGCAACGCAATTAATACGCGTACCGCTAGCCAGGAAGAGTTTGTAGAAACGCAAAAAGGCCATCCG
TCAGGATGGCCTTCTGCTTAGTTTGATGCCTGGCAGTTTATGGCGGGCGTCCTGCCCGCCACCCTCCGGG
CCGTTGCTTCACAACGTTCAAATCCGCTCCCGGCGGATTTGTCCTACTCAGGAGAGCGTTCACCGACAAA
CAACAGATAAAACGAAAGGCCCAGTCTTCCGACTGAGCCTTTCGTTTTATTTGATGCCTGGCAGTTCCCT
ACTCTCGCGTTAACGCTAGCATGGATGTTTTCCCAGTCACGACGTTGTAAAACGACGGCCAGTCTTAAGC
TCGGGCCCCAAATAATGATTTTATTTTGACTGATAGTGACCTGTTCGTTGCAACACATTGATGAGCAATG
CTTTTTTATAATGCCAACTTTGTACAAAAAAGCAGGCTAGACACTAGAGGGTATATAATGGAAGCTCGAC
TTCCAGCTTGGCAATCCGGTACTGTTGGTAAAGCCACCATGGAAGATGCCAAAAACATTAAGAAGGGCCC
AGCGCCATTCTACCCACTCGAAGACGGGACCGCCGGCGAGCAGCTGCACAAAGCCATGAAGCGCTACGCC
CTGGTGCCCGGCACCATCGCCTTTACCGACGCACATATCGAGGTGGACATTACCTACGCCGAGTACTTCG
AGATGAGCGTTCGGCTGGCAGAAGCTATGAAGCGCTATGGGCTGAATACAAACCATCGGATCGTGGTGTG
CAGCGAGAATAGCTTGCAGTTCTTCATGCCCGTGTTGGGTGCCCTGTTCATCGGTGTGGCTGTGGCCCCA
GCTAACGACATCTACAACGAGCGCGAGCTGCTGAACAGCATGGGCATCAGCCAGCCCACCGTCGTATTCG
TGAGCAAGAAAGGGCTGCAAAAGATCCTCAACGTGCAAAAGAAGCTACCGATCATACAAAAGATCATCAT
CATGGATAGCAAGACCGACTACCAGGGCTTCCAAAGCATGTACACCTTCGTGACTTCCCATTTGCCACCC
GGCTTCAACGAGTACGACTTCGTGCCCGAGAGCTTCGACCGGGACAAAACCATCGCCCTGATCATGAACA
GTAGTGGCAGTACCGGATTGCCCAAGGGCGTAGCCCTACCGCACCGCACCGCTTGTGTCCGATTCAGTCA
TGCCCGCGACCCCATCTTCGGCAACCAGATCATCCCCGACACCGCTATCCTCAGCGTGGTGCCATTTCAC
CACGGCTTCGGCATGTTCACCACGCTGGGCTACTTGATCTGCGGCTTTCGGGTCGTGCTCATGTACCGCT
TCGAGGAGGAGCTATTCTTGCGCAGCTTGCAAGACTATAAGATTCAATCTGCCCTGCTGGTGCCCACACT
ATTTAGCTTCTTCGCTAAGAGCACTCTCATCGACAAGTACGACCTAAGCAACTTGCACGAGATCGCCAGC
GGCGGGGCGCCGCTCAGCAAGGAGGTAGGTGAGGCCGTGGCCAAACGCTTCCACCTACCAGGCATCCGCC
AGGGCTACGGCCTGACAGAAACAACCAGCGCCATTCTGATCACCCCCGAAGGGGACGACAAGCCTGGCGC
AGTAGGCAAGGTGGTGCCCTTCTTCGAGGCTAAGGTGGTGGACTTGGACACCGGTAAGACACTGGGTGTG
AACCAGCGCGGCGAGCTGTGCGTCCGTGGCCCCATGATCATGAGCGGCTACGTTAACAACCCCGAGGCTA
CAAACGCTCTCATCGACAAGGACGGCTGGCTGCACAGCGGCGACATCGCCTACTGGGACGAGGACGAGCA
CTTCTTCATCGTGGACCGGCTGAAGAGCCTGATCAAATACAAGGGCTACCAGGTAGCCCCAGCCGAACTG
GAGAGCATCCTGCTGCAACACCCCAACATCTTCGACGCCGGGGTCGCCGGCCTGCCCGACGACGATGCCG
GCGAGCTGCCCGCCGCAGTCGTCGTGCTGGAACACGGTAAAACCATGACCGAGAAGGAGATCGTGGACTA
TGTGGCCAGCCAGGTTACAACCGCCAAGAAGCTGCGCGGTGGTGTTGTGTTCGTGGACGAGGTGCCTAAA
GGACTGACCGGCAAGTTGGACGCCCGCAAGATCCGCGAGATTCTCATTAAGGCCAAGAAGGGCGGCAAGA
TCGCCGTGTAATAATTCTAGAGTCACCCAGCTTTCTTGTACAAAGTTGGCATTATAAGAAAGCATTGCTT
ATCAATTTGTTGCAACGAACAGGTCACTATCAGTCAAAATAAAATCATTATTTGCCATCCAGCTGATATC
CCCTATAGTGAGTCGTATTACATGGTCATAGCTGTTTCCTGGCAGCTCTGGCCCGTGTCTCAAAATCTCT
GATGTTACATTGCACAAGATAAAATAATATCATCATGAACAATAAAACTGTCTGCTTACATAAACAGTAA
TACAAGGGGTGTTATGAGCCATATTCAACGGGAAACGTCGAGGCCGCGATTAAATTCCAACATGGATGCT
GATTTATATGGGTATAAATGGGCTCGCGATAATGTCGGGCAATCAGGTGCGACAATCTATCGCTTGTATG
GGAAGCCCGATGCGCCAGAGTTGTTTCTGAAACATGGCAAAGGTAGCGTTGCCAATGATGTTACAGATGA
GATGGTCAGACTAAACTGGCTGACGGAATTTATGCCTCTTCCGACCATCAAGCATTTTATCCGTACTCCT
GATGATGCATGGTTACTCACCACTGCGATCCCCGGAAAAACAGCATTCCAGGTATTAGAAGAATATCCTG
ATTCAGGTGAAAATATTGTTGATGCGCTGGCAGTGTTCCTGCGCCGGTTGCATTCGATTCCTGTTTGTAA
TTGTCCTTTTAACAGCGATCGCGTATTTCGTCTCGCTCAGGCGCAATCACGAATGAATAACGGTTTGGTT
GATGCGAGTGATTTTGATGACGAGCGTAATGGCTGGCCTGTTGAACAAGTCTGGAAAGAAATGCATAAAC
TTTTGCCATTCTCACCGGATTCAGTCGTCACTCATGGTGATTTCTCACTTGATAACCTTATTTTTGACGA
GGGGAAATTAATAGGTTGTATTGATGTTGGACGAGTCGGAATCGCAGACCGATACCAGGATCTTGCCATC
CTATGGAACTGCCTCGGTGAGTTTTCTCCTTCATTACAGAAACGGCTTTTTCAAAAATATGGTATTGATA
ATCCTGATATGAATAAATTGCAGTTTCATTTGATGCTCGATGAGTTTTTCTAATCAGAATTGGTTAATTG
GTTGTAACACTGGCAGAGCATTACGCTGACTTGACGGGACGGCGCAAGCTCATGACCAAAATCCCTTAAC
GTGAGTTACGCGTCGTTCCACTGAGCGTCAGACCCCGTAGAAAAGATCAAAGGATCTTCTTGAGATCCTT
TTTTTCTGCGCGTAATCTGCTGCTTGCAAACAAAAAAACCACCGCTACCAGCGGTGGTTTGTTTGCCGGA
TCAAGAGCTACCAACTCTTTTTCCGAAGGTAACTGGCTTCAGCAGAGCGCAGATACCAAATACTGTTCTT
CTAGTGTAGCCGTAGTTAGGCCACCACTTCAAGAACTCTGTAGCACCGCCTACATACCTCGCTCTGCTAA
TCCTGTTACCAGTGGCTGCTGCCAGTGGCGATAAGTCGTGTCTTACCGGGTTGGACTCAAGACGATAGTT
ACCGGATAAGGCGCAGCGGTCGGGCTGAACGGGGGGTTCGTGCACACAGCCCAGCTTGGAGCGAACGACC
TACACCGAACTGAGATACCTACAGCGTGAGCTATGAGAAAGCGCCACGCTTCCCGAAGGGAGAAAGGCGG
ACAGGTATCCGGTAAGCGGCAGGGTCGGAACAGGAGAGCGCACGAGGGAGCTTCCAGGGGGAAACGCCTG
GTATCTTTATAGTCCTGTCGGGTTTCGCCACCTCTGACTTGAGCGTCGATTTTTGTGATGCTCGTCAGGG
GGGCGGAGCCTATGGAAAAACGCCAGCAACGCGGCCTTTTTACGGTTCCTGGCCTTTTGCTGGCCTTTTG
CTCACATGTT
Features (pLannotate 1.2.2; 11 found; start..end, strand, type, name):
    121..213     +  CDS            lacI (fragment): lac repressor; lacI; The lac repressor binds to the lac operator to inhibit transcription in E. coli. This inhibition can be relieved by adding lactose or isopropyl-β-D-thiogalactopyranoside (IPTG).
    268..295     -  terminator     rrnB T2 terminator: transcription terminator T2 from the E. coli rrnB gene
    427..470     +  terminator     rrnB T1 terminator: Escherichia coli rrnB; transcription terminator T1 from the E. coli rrnB gene
    517..553     -  CDS            lacZα (fragment): LacZα fragment of β-galactosidase; lacZ fragment
    569..668     +  protein_bind   attL1: mutant version of attL; recombination site for the Gateway® LR reaction LR Clonase™
    675..706     +  promoter       minP: minimal TATA-box promoter with low basal activity
    739..2391    +  CDS            luciferase: firefly luciferase synthetic luc2 version of the luciferase gene
   2405..2504    -  protein_bind   attL2: mutant version of attL; recombination site for the Gateway® LR reaction LR Clonase™
   2522..2540    -  promoter       T7 promoter: promoter for bacteriophage T7 RNA polymerase
   2674..3483    +  CDS            KanR: aminoglycoside phosphotransferase; aph(3')-Ia; confers resistance to kanamycin in bacteria or G418 (Geneticin®) in eukaryotes
   3630..4218    +  rep_origin     ori: high-copy-number ColE1/pMB1/pBR322/pUC origin of replication
