>Addgene plasmid #138354 | pME-minP:luc2 | addgene full sequence | sequence record 272002 | Addgene NGS Result
CATGTTCTTTCCTGCGTTATCCCCTGATTCTGTGGATAACCGTATTACCGCCTTTGAGTGAGCTGATACC
GCTCGCCGCAGCCGAACGACCGAGCGCAGCGAGTCAGTGAGCGAGGAAGCGGAAGAGCGCCCAATACGCA
AACCGCCTCTCCCCGCGCGTTGGCCGATTCATTAATGCAGCTGGCACGACAGGTTTCCCGACTGGAAAGC
GGGCAGTGAGCGCAACGCAATTAATACGCGTACCGCTAGCCAGGAAGAGTTTGTAGAAACGCAAAAAGGC
CATCCGTCAGGATGGCCTTCTGCTTAGTTTGATGCCTGGCAGTTTATGGCGGGCGTCCTGCCCGCCACCC
TCCGGGCCGTTGCTTCACAACGTTCAAATCCGCTCCCGGCGGATTTGTCCTACTCAGGAGAGCGTTCACC
GACAAACAACAGATAAAACGAAAGGCCCAGTCTTCCGACTGAGCCTTTCGTTTTATTTGATGCCTGGCAG
TTCCCTACTCTCGCGTTAACGCTAGCATGGATGTTTTCCCAGTCACGACGTTGTAAAACGACGGCCAGTC
TTAAGCTCGGGCCCCAAATAATGATTTTATTTTGACTGATAGTGACCTGTTCGTTGCAACAAATTGATGA
GCAATGCTTTTTTATAATGCCAACTTTGTACAAAAAAGCAGGCTAGACACTAGAGGGTATATAATGGAAG
CTCGACTTCCAGCTTGGCAATCCGGTACTGTTGGTAAAGCCACCATGGAAGATGCCAAAAACATTAAGAA
GGGCCCAGCGCCATTCTACCCACTCGAAGACGGGACCGCCGGCGAGCAGCTGCACAAAGCCATGAAGCGC
TACGCCCTGGTGCCCGGCACCATCGCCTTTACCGACGCACATATCGAGGTGGACATTACCTACGCCGAGT
ACTTCGAGATGAGCGTTCGGCTGGCAGAAGCTATGAAGCGCTATGGGCTGAATACAAACCATCGGATCGT
GGTGTGCAGCGAGAATAGCTTGCAGTTCTTCATGCCCGTGTTGGGTGCCCTGTTCATCGGTGTGGCTGTG
GCCCCAGCTAACGACATCTACAACGAGCGCGAGCTGCTGAACAGCATGGGCATCAGCCAGCCCACCGTCG
TATTCGTGAGCAAGAAAGGGCTGCAAAAGATCCTCAACGTGCAAAAGAAGCTACCGATCATACAAAAGAT
CATCATCATGGATAGCAAGACCGACTACCAGGGCTTCCAAAGCATGTACACCTTCGTGACTTCCCATTTG
CCACCCGGCTTCAACGAGTACGACTTCGTGCCCGAGAGCTTCGACCGGGACAAAACCATCGCCCTGATCA
TGAACAGTAGTGGCAGTACCGGATTGCCCAAGGGCGTAGCCCTACCGCACCGCACCGCTTGTGTCCGATT
CAGTCATGCCCGCGACCCCATCTTCGGCAACCAGATCATCCCCGACACCGCTATCCTCAGCGTGGTGCCA
TTTCACCACGGCTTCGGCATGTTCACCACGCTGGGCTACTTGATCTGCGGCTTTCGGGTCGTGCTCATGT
ACCGCTTCGAGGAGGAGCTATTCTTGCGCAGCTTGCAAGACTATAAGATTCAATCTGCCCTGCTGGTGCC
CACACTATTTAGCTTCTTCGCTAAGAGCACTCTCATCGACAAGTACGACCTAAGCAACTTGCACGAGATC
GCCAGCGGCGGGGCGCCGCTCAGCAAGGAGGTAGGTGAGGCCGTGGCCAAACGCTTCCACCTACCAGGCA
TCCGCCAGGGCTACGGCCTGACAGAAACAACCAGCGCCATTCTGATCACCCCCGAAGGGGACGACAAGCC
TGGCGCAGTAGGCAAGGTGGTGCCCTTCTTCGAGGCTAAGGTGGTGGACTTGGACACCGGTAAGACACTG
GGTGTGAACCAGCGCGGCGAGCTGTGCGTCCGTGGCCCCATGATCATGAGCGGCTACGTTAACAACCCCG
AGGCTACAAACGCTCTCATCGACAAGGACGGCTGGCTGCACAGCGGCGACATCGCCTACTGGGACGAGGA
CGAGCACTTCTTCATCGTGGACCGGCTGAAGAGCCTGATCAAATACAAGGGCTACCAGGTAGCCCCAGCC
GAACTGGAGAGCATCCTGCTGCAACACCCCAACATCTTCGACGCCGGGGTCGCCGGCCTGCCCGACGACG
ATGCCGGCGAGCTGCCCGCCGCAGTCGTCGTGCTGGAACACGGTAAAACCATGACCGAGAAGGAGATCGT
GGACTATGTGGCCAGCCAGGTTACAACCGCCAAGAAGCTGCGCGGTGGTGTTGTGTTCGTGGACGAGGTG
CCTAAAGGACTGACCGGCAAGTTGGACGCCCGCAAGATCCGCGAGATTCTCATTAAGGCCAAGAAGGGCG
GCAAGATCGCCGTGTAATAATTCTAGAGTCACCCAGCTTTCTTGTACAAAGTTGGCATTATAAGAAAGCA
TTGCTTATCAATTTGTTGCAACGAACAGGTCACTATCAGTCAAAATAAAATCATTATTTGCCATCCAGCT
GATATCCCCTATAGTGAGTCGTATTACATGGTCATAGCTGTTTCCTGGCAGCTCTGGCCCGTGTCTCAAA
ATCTCTGATGTTACATTGCACAAGATAAAAATATATCATCATGAACAATAAAACTGTCTGCTTACATAAA
CAGTAATACAAGGGGTGTTATGAGCCATATTCAACGGGAAACGTCGAGGCCGCGATTAAATTCCAACATG
GATGCTGATTTATATGGGTATAAATGGGCTCGCGATAATGTCGGGCAATCAGGTGCGACAATCTATCGCT
TGTATGGGAAGCCCGATGCGCCAGAGTTGTTTCTGAAACATGGCAAAGGTAGCGTTGCCAATGATGTTAC
AGATGAGATGGTCAGACTAAACTGGCTGACGGAATTTATGCCTCTTCCGACCATCAAGCATTTTATCCGT
ACTCCTGATGATGCATGGTTACTCACCACTGCGATCCCCGGAAAAACAGCATTCCAGGTATTAGAAGAAT
ATCCTGATTCAGGTGAAAATATTGTTGATGCGCTGGCAGTGTTCCTGCGCCGGTTGCATTCGATTCCTGT
TTGTAATTGTCCTTTTAACAGCGATCGCGTATTTCGTCTCGCTCAGGCGCAATCACGAATGAATAACGGT
TTGGTTGATGCGAGTGATTTTGATGACGAGCGTAATGGCTGGCCTGTTGAACAAGTCTGGAAAGAAATGC
ATAAACTTTTGCCATTCTCACCGGATTCAGTCGTCACTCATGGTGATTTCTCACTTGATAACCTTATTTT
TGACGAGGGGAAATTAATAGGTTGTATTGATGTTGGACGAGTCGGAATCGCAGACCGATACCAGGATCTT
GCCATCCTATGGAACTGCCTCGGTGAGTTTTCTCCTTCATTACAGAAACGGCTTTTTCAAAAATATGGTA
TTGATAATCCTGATATGAATAAATTGCAGTTTCATTTGATGCTCGATGAGTTTTTCTAATCAGAATTGGT
TAATTGGTTGTAACACTGGCAGAGCATTACGCTGACTTGACGGGACGGCGCAAGCTCATGACCAAAATCC
CTTAACGTGAGTTACGCGTCGTTCCACTGAGCGTCAGACCCCGTAGAAAAGATCAAAGGATCTTCTTGAG
ATCCTTTTTTTCTGCGCGTAATCTGCTGCTTGCAAACAAAAAAACCACCGCTACCAGCGGTGGTTTGTTT
GCCGGATCAAGAGCTACCAACTCTTTTTCCGAAGGTAACTGGCTTCAGCAGAGCGCAGATACCAAATACT
GTTCTTCTAGTGTAGCCGTAGTTAGGCCACCACTTCAAGAACTCTGTAGCACCGCCTACATACCTCGCTC
TGCTAATCCTGTTACCAGTGGCTGCTGCCAGTGGCGATAAGTCGTGTCTTACCGGGTTGGACTCAAGACG
ATAGTTACCGGATAAGGCGCAGCGGTCGGGCTGAACGGGGGGTTCGTGCACACAGCCCAGCTTGGAGCGA
ACGACCTACACCGAACTGAGATACCTACAGCGTGAGCTATGAGAAAGCGCCACGCTTCCCGAAGGGAGAA
AGGCGGACAGGTATCCGGTAAGCGGCAGGGTCGGAACAGGAGAGCGCACGAGGGAGCTTCCAGGGGGAAA
CGCCTGGTATCTTTATAGTCCTGTCGGGTTTCGCCACCTCTGACTTGAGCGTCGATTTTTGTGATGCTCG
TCAGGGGGGCGGAGCCTATGGAAAAACGCCAGCAACGCGGCCTTTTTACGGTTCCTGGCCTTTTGCTGGC
CTTTTGCTCA
Features (pLannotate 1.2.2; 12 found; start..end, strand, type, name):
      1..125     +  rep_origin     RSF ori (fragment): Plasmids containing the RSF 1030 origin of replication can be propagated in E. coli cells that contain additional plasmids with compatible origins.
    127..219     +  CDS            lacI (fragment): lac repressor; lacI; The lac repressor binds to the lac operator to inhibit transcription in E. coli. This inhibition can be relieved by adding lactose or isopropyl-β-D-thiogalactopyranoside (IPTG).
    274..301     -  terminator     rrnB T2 terminator: transcription terminator T2 from the E. coli rrnB gene
    433..476     +  terminator     rrnB T1 terminator: Escherichia coli rrnB; transcription terminator T1 from the E. coli rrnB gene
    523..559     -  CDS            lacZα (fragment): LacZα fragment of β-galactosidase; lacZ fragment
    575..674     +  protein_bind   attL1: mutant version of attL; recombination site for the Gateway® LR reaction LR Clonase™
    681..712     +  promoter       minP: minimal TATA-box promoter with low basal activity
    745..2397    +  CDS            luciferase: firefly luciferase synthetic luc2 version of the luciferase gene
   2411..2510    -  protein_bind   attL2: mutant version of attL; recombination site for the Gateway® LR reaction LR Clonase™
   2528..2546    -  promoter       T7 promoter: promoter for bacteriophage T7 RNA polymerase
   2680..3489    +  CDS            KanR: aminoglycoside phosphotransferase; aph(3')-Ia; confers resistance to kanamycin in bacteria or G418 (Geneticin®) in eukaryotes
   3636..4224    +  rep_origin     ori: high-copy-number ColE1/pMB1/pBR322/pUC origin of replication
