[The description below was written by a language model from this plasmid's Addgene catalogue record and pLannotate feature annotations shown in this document.]
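Description:
pME-minP:luc2 is a Gateway middle entry clone built on the pDONR221 backbone, about 4.3 kb in total, and catalogued as a mammalian expression vector, although in this form it is a shuttle for recombination rather than a finished expression plasmid. It is propagated in E. coli through a high-copy ColE1/pUC-type origin and selected with kanamycin via the aminoglycoside phosphotransferase (KanR) gene. The rrnB T1 and T2 terminators lie upstream of the recombination cassette and insulate it from read-through transcription. A T7 promoter sits just outside attL2. The short lacI, lacZα and RSF ori matches in the annotation are fragments of backbone sequence, not functional elements. The depositor sequence and the repository's sequencing result are the same length and carry the same functional features in the same order, offset by only a few bases.

The payload lies between attL1 and attL2. It consists of a short minimal TATA-box promoter (minP) with low basal activity, followed by the synthetic luc2 version of the firefly luciferase coding sequence. No polyadenylation signal is annotated within the cassette, so it would presumably be supplied by another entry clone or the destination vector. Because minP alone drives little transcription, luciferase output depends on regulatory DNA placed nearby. An LR Clonase reaction, typically a multisite assembly with a 5′ entry clone carrying a candidate enhancer, places that element upstream of minP:luc2 in a destination vector. The resulting constructs quantify enhancer activity by luminescence. This fits the associated publication on the genomic characterization of endothelial enhancers, though the record itself states only that the plasmid is a middle entry clone carrying the minimal promoter-driven luc2 insert.
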