Addgene plasmid #138354: pME-minP:luc2
Purpose: Gateway compatible middle entry clone contains Firefly Luciferase2 insert driven by minimal promoter
Depositing lab: Nathan Lawson. Depositing organization: University of Massachusetts, Worcester. Publication: Genomic Characterization of Endothelial Enhancers Reveals a Multifunctional Role for NR2F2 in Regulation of Arteriovenous Gene Expression. Sissaoui S, Yu J, Yan A, Li R, Zhu LJ, Kucukural A, Yukselen O, Lawson ND. Circ Res. 2020 Feb 17. doi: 10.1161/CIRCRESAHA.119.316075. PubMed 32065070.
Backbone
  Vector backbone: PDONR221
  Backbone manufacturer: ThermoFisher
  Backbone size w/o insert (bp): 2545
  Total vector size (bp): 4280
  Vector type: Mammalian Expression
Growth in bacteria
  Bacterial resistance: Kanamycin, 50 μg/mL
  Growth temperature: 37°C
  Growth strain: DH5alpha
  Copy number: Unknown
Gene/Insert
  Gene/Insert name: Luciferase (alt name: Luc2)
  Insert size (bp): 1736
  Promoter: minimal promoter
  Cloning method: Gateway Cloning
  Sequencing primers: 5′ puc-M13 F; 3′ puc-M13 R
Terms and licenses: Academic/Nonprofit Terms; Industry Terms: Not Available to Industry
Depositor comments: The luc2 insert in this plasmid is preceded by minimal promoter
How to cite: pME-minP:luc2 was a gift from Nathan Lawson (Addgene plasmid # 138354 ; http://n2t.net/addgene:138354 ; RRID:Addgene_138354)
